Addgene plasmid #132017: pDONR221_SLC25A35
Purpose: Gateway entry clone with codon-optimized ORF sequence for subcloning into custom expression vectors
Depositing lab: RESOLUTE Consortium & Giulio Superti-Furga. Depositing organization: CeMM Research Center for Molecular Medicine. Publication: The RESOLUTE consortium: unlocking SLC transporters for drug discovery. Superti-Furga G, Lackner D, Wiedmer T, Ingles-Prieto A, Barbosa B, Girardi E, Goldmann U, Gurtl B, Klavins K, Klimek C, Lindinger S, Lineiro-Retes E, Muller AC, Onstein S, Redinger G, Reil D, Sedlyarov V, Wolf G, Crawford M, Everley R, ... Steppan CM. Nat Rev Drug Discov. 2020 Jul;19(7):429-430. doi: 10.1038/d41573-020-00056-6. PubMed 32265506.
Backbone
  Vector backbone: pDONR221
  Backbone manufacturer: Thermo Fisher Scientific
  Backbone size w/o insert (bp): 2550
  Vector type: Mammalian Expression
Growth in bacteria
  Bacterial resistance: Kanamycin, 50 μg/mL
  Growth temperature: 37°C
  Growth strain: Stbl3
  Copy number: High Copy
Gene/Insert
  Gene/Insert name: SLC25A35 (alt name: FLJ40217)
  Species: H. sapiens (human)
  Insert size (bp): 900
  Entrez Gene: SLC25A35 (a.k.a. FLJ40217, MGC120446, MGC120448)
  Cloning method: Gateway Cloning
  Sequencing primers: 5′ M13-fwd; 3′ M13-rev
Terms and licenses: Academic/Nonprofit Terms; Industry Terms
Depositor comments: For more information on the full Resolute plasmid collection, please see www.addgene.org/depositor-collections/re-solute/. Please provide your feedback on this plasmid to the RESOLUTE consortium by filling out their RESOLUTE repository feedback form: https://forms.office.com/Pages/ResponsePage.aspx?id=0e05yklzmkS7rjFGQL4N7z4feCLQvEJAmVcOCM_u885UN1JJRko0Ukg4TVQwNTZLOUxPQVJWT1NHUCQlQCN0PWcu
How to cite: pDONR221_SLC25A35 was a gift from RESOLUTE Consortium & Giulio Superti-Furga (Addgene plasmid # 132017 ; http://n2t.net/addgene:132017 ; RRID:Addgene_132017)
