[The description below was written by a language model from this plasmid's Addgene catalogue record and pLannotate feature annotations shown in this document.]
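Description:
pDONR221_SLC25A35 is a Gateway entry clone built on the pDONR221 backbone (Thermo Fisher Scientific) that carries a codon-optimized open reading frame for human SLC25A35 (also known as FLJ40217), a member of the SLC25 mitochondrial carrier family. The sequenced plasmid is about 3.45 kb. It is propagated in E. coli from a high-copy ColE1/pUC-type origin and selected with kanamycin through an aph(3')-Ia aminoglycoside phosphotransferase gene. Although the catalogue lists the vector type as mammalian expression, the feature table shows no eukaryotic promoter or polyadenylation signal. The plasmid is therefore a shuttle for the ORF rather than an expression construct.

The 900 bp SLC25A35 coding sequence sits between attL1 and attL2, the recombination sites recognized in the Gateway LR reaction. This allows directional, in-frame transfer of the ORF into any attR-containing destination vector that supplies the desired promoter, tags or delivery system. No epitope tags or reporters are annotated on the insert. Upstream of attL1 lie the rrnB T1 and T2 transcription terminators, which insulate the insert from read-through transcription in bacteria. A T7 promoter sits just beyond attL2 and points back toward the insert. Short lacI and lacZα fragments are also annotated and appear to be backbone remnants with no functional role. M13 forward and reverse priming sites flank the cassette for sequence verification.

The clone belongs to the RESOLUTE consortium's collection of solute carrier (SLC) transporter reagents. It is intended as a source of the SLC25A35 ORF for subcloning into custom expression vectors used to study this transporter.
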