Features (pLannotate 1.2.2; 10 found; start..end, strand, type, name):
    121..213     +  CDS            lacI (fragment): lac repressor; lacI; The lac repressor binds to the lac operator to inhibit transcription in E. coli. This inhibition can be relieved by adding lactose or isopropyl-β-D-thiogalactopyranoside (IPTG).
    268..295     -  terminator     rrnB T2 terminator: transcription terminator T2 from the E. coli rrnB gene
    427..470     +  terminator     rrnB T1 terminator: Escherichia coli rrnB; transcription terminator T1 from the E. coli rrnB gene
    517..553     -  CDS            lacZα (fragment): LacZα fragment of β-galactosidase; lacZ fragment
    569..668     +  protein_bind   attL1: mutant version of attL; recombination site for the Gateway® LR reaction LR Clonase™
    674..1573    +  CDS            SLC25A35: S2535_HUMAN - Experimental evidence at protein level: Swiss-Prot protein existence level 1. From Homo sapiens (Human).
   1575..1674    -  protein_bind   attL2: mutant version of attL; recombination site for the Gateway® LR reaction LR Clonase™
   1692..1710    -  promoter       T7 promoter: promoter for bacteriophage T7 RNA polymerase
   1844..2653    +  CDS            KanR: aminoglycoside phosphotransferase; aph(3')-Ia; confers resistance to kanamycin in bacteria or G418 (Geneticin®) in eukaryotes
   2800..3388    +  rep_origin     ori: high-copy-number ColE1/pMB1/pBR322/pUC origin of replication
>Addgene plasmid #132017 | pDONR221_SLC25A35 | addgene full sequence | sequence record 260977 | Addgene NGS Result
CTTTCCTGCGTTATCCCCTGATTCTGTGGATAACCGTATTACCGCCTTTGAGTGAGCTGATACCGCTCGC
CGCAGCCGAACGACCGAGCGCAGCGAGTCAGTGAGCGAGGAAGCGGAAGAGCGCCCAATACGCAAACCGC
CTCTCCCCGCGCGTTGGCCGATTCATTAATGCAGCTGGCACGACAGGTTTCCCGACTGGAAAGCGGGCAG
TGAGCGCAACGCAATTAATACGCGTACCGCTAGCCAGGAAGAGTTTGTAGAAACGCAAAAAGGCCATCCG
TCAGGATGGCCTTCTGCTTAGTTTGATGCCTGGCAGTTTATGGCGGGCGTCCTGCCCGCCACCCTCCGGG
CCGTTGCTTCACAACGTTCAAATCCGCTCCCGGCGGATTTGTCCTACTCAGGAGAGCGTTCACCGACAAA
CAACAGATAAAACGAAAGGCCCAGTCTTCCGACTGAGCCTTTCGTTTTATTTGATGCCTGGCAGTTCCCT
ACTCTCGCGTTAACGCTAGCATGGATGTTTTCCCAGTCACGACGTTGTAAAACGACGGCCAGTCTTAAGC
TCGGGCCCCAAATAATGATTTTATTTTGACTGATAGTGACCTGTTCGTTGCAACACATTGATGAGCAATG
CTTTTTTATAATGCCAACTTTGTACAAAAAAGCAGGCTCCACCATGGACTTCCTGATGTCTGGACTGGCA
GCATGCGGAGCATGCGTGTTCACCAACCCTCTGGAGGTGGTGAAGACCAGGATGCAGCTGCAGGGAGAGC
TGCAAGCACCGGGTACCTACCAACGACACTATAGAAACGTGTTCCACGCCTTTATCACCATCGGCAAGGT
GGATGGACTGGCCGCCCTGCAGAAGGGACTGGCACCTGCCCTGCTGTACCAGTTCCTGATGAACGGAATC
AGGCTGGGAACATACGGACTGGCAGAGGCAGGAGGATATCTGCACACCGCAGAGGGAACACACTCCCCAG
CAAGATCTGCCGCAGCAGGAGCCATGGCCGGCGTGATGGGCGCCTACCTGGGCTCCCCTATCTATATGGT
GAAGACACACCTGCAGGCACAGGCAGCATCTGAGATCGCAGTGGGCCACCAGTATAAGCACCAGGGCATG
TTTCAGGCCCTGACCGAGATCGGACAGAAGCACGGACTGGTGGGACTGTGGAGGGGCGCCCTGGGAGGAC
TGCCACGCGTGATCGTGGGCAGCTCCACCCAGCTGTGCACATTCTCTAGCACCAAGGACCTGCTGAGCCA
GTGGGAGATCTTTCCCCCTCAGTCCTGGAAGCTGGCCCTGGTGGCAGCAATGATGAGCGGAATCGCAGTG
GTGCTGGCAATGGCACCATTCGACGTGGCCTGTACACGGCTGTACAATCAGCCAACCGATGCACAGGGCA
AGGGACTGATGTATCGGGGCATCCTGGATGCCCTGCTGCAGACCGCCAGAACAGAGGGCATCTTCGGCAT
GTACAAGGGCATCGGAGCATCCTACTTCCGGCTGGGACCACACACCATCCTGTCTCTGTTCTTTTGGGAC
CAGCTGCGCAGCCTGTACTATACCGATACAAAGGACCCAGCTTTCTTGTACAAAGTTGGCATTATAAGAA
AGCATTGCTTATCAATTTGTTGCAACGAACAGGTCACTATCAGTCAAAATAAAATCATTATTTGCCATCC
AGCTGATATCCCCTATAGTGAGTCGTATTACATGGTCATAGCTGTTTCCTGGCAGCTCTGGCCCGTGTCT
CAAAATCTCTGATGTTACATTGCACAAGATAAAAATATATCATCATGAACAATAAAACTGTCTGCTTACA
TAAACAGTAATACAAGGGGTGTTATGAGCCATATTCAACGGGAAACGTCGAGGCCGCGATTAAATTCCAA
CATGGATGCTGATTTATATGGGTATAAATGGGCTCGCGATAATGTCGGGCAATCAGGTGCGACAATCTAT
CGCTTGTATGGGAAGCCCGATGCGCCAGAGTTGTTTCTGAAACATGGCAAAGGTAGCGTTGCCAATGATG
TTACAGATGAGATGGTCAGACTAAACTGGCTGACGGAATTTATGCCTCTTCCGACCATCAAGCATTTTAT
CCGTACTCCTGATGATGCATGGTTACTCACCACTGCGATCCCCGGAAAAACAGCATTCCAGGTATTAGAA
GAATATCCTGATTCAGGTGAAAATATTGTTGATGCGCTGGCAGTGTTCCTGCGCCGGTTGCATTCGATTC
CTGTTTGTAATTGTCCTTTTAACAGCGATCGCGTATTTCGTCTCGCTCAGGCGCAATCACGAATGAATAA
CGGTTTGGTTGATGCGAGTGATTTTGATGACGAGCGTAATGGCTGGCCTGTTGAACAAGTCTGGAAAGAA
ATGCATAAACTTTTGCCATTCTCACCGGATTCAGTCGTCACTCATGGTGATTTCTCACTTGATAACCTTA
TTTTTGACGAGGGGAAATTAATAGGTTGTATTGATGTTGGACGAGTCGGAATCGCAGACCGATACCAGGA
TCTTGCCATCCTATGGAACTGCCTCGGTGAGTTTTCTCCTTCATTACAGAAACGGCTTTTTCAAAAATAT
GGTATTGATAATCCTGATATGAATAAATTGCAGTTTCATTTGATGCTCGATGAGTTTTTCTAATCAGAAT
TGGTTAATTGGTTGTAACACTGGCAGAGCATTACGCTGACTTGACGGGACGGCGCAAGCTCATGACCAAA
ATCCCTTAACGTGAGTTACGCGTCGTTCCACTGAGCGTCAGACCCCGTAGAAAAGATCAAAGGATCTTCT
TGAGATCCTTTTTTTCTGCGCGTAATCTGCTGCTTGCAAACAAAAAAACCACCGCTACCAGCGGTGGTTT
GTTTGCCGGATCAAGAGCTACCAACTCTTTTTCCGAAGGTAACTGGCTTCAGCAGAGCGCAGATACCAAA
TACTGTTCTTCTAGTGTAGCCGTAGTTAGGCCACCACTTCAAGAACTCTGTAGCACCGCCTACATACCTC
GCTCTGCTAATCCTGTTACCAGTGGCTGCTGCCAGTGGCGATAAGTCGTGTCTTACCGGGTTGGACTCAA
GACGATAGTTACCGGATAAGGCGCAGCGGTCGGGCTGAACGGGGGGTTCGTGCACACAGCCCAGCTTGGA
GCGAACGACCTACACCGAACTGAGATACCTACAGCGTGAGCTATGAGAAAGCGCCACGCTTCCCGAAGGG
AGAAAGGCGGACAGGTATCCGGTAAGCGGCAGGGTCGGAACAGGAGAGCGCACGAGGGAGCTTCCAGGGG
GAAACGCCTGGTATCTTTATAGTCCTGTCGGGTTTCGCCACCTCTGACTTGAGCGTCGATTTTTGTGATG
CTCGTCAGGGGGGCGGAGCCTATGGAAAAACGCCAGCAACGCGGCCTTTTTACGGTTCCTGGCCTTTTGC
TGGCCTTTTGCTCACATGTT
