>Addgene plasmid #132017 | pDONR221_SLC25A35 | depositor partial sequence | sequence record 253434 | Codon-optimized ORF of SLC25A35
ATGGACTTCCTGATGTCTGGACTGGCAGCATGCGGAGCATGCGTGTTCACCAACCCTCTGGAGGTGGTGA
AGACCAGGATGCAGCTGCAGGGAGAGCTGCAAGCACCGGGTACCTACCAACGACACTATAGAAACGTGTT
CCACGCCTTTATCACCATCGGCAAGGTGGATGGACTGGCCGCCCTGCAGAAGGGACTGGCACCTGCCCTG
CTGTACCAGTTCCTGATGAACGGAATCAGGCTGGGAACATACGGACTGGCAGAGGCAGGAGGATATCTGC
ACACCGCAGAGGGAACACACTCCCCAGCAAGATCTGCCGCAGCAGGAGCCATGGCCGGCGTGATGGGCGC
CTACCTGGGCTCCCCTATCTATATGGTGAAGACACACCTGCAGGCACAGGCAGCATCTGAGATCGCAGTG
GGCCACCAGTATAAGCACCAGGGCATGTTTCAGGCCCTGACCGAGATCGGACAGAAGCACGGACTGGTGG
GACTGTGGAGGGGCGCCCTGGGAGGACTGCCACGCGTGATCGTGGGCAGCTCCACCCAGCTGTGCACATT
CTCTAGCACCAAGGACCTGCTGAGCCAGTGGGAGATCTTTCCCCCTCAGTCCTGGAAGCTGGCCCTGGTG
GCAGCAATGATGAGCGGAATCGCAGTGGTGCTGGCAATGGCACCATTCGACGTGGCCTGTACACGGCTGT
ACAATCAGCCAACCGATGCACAGGGCAAGGGACTGATGTATCGGGGCATCCTGGATGCCCTGCTGCAGAC
CGCCAGAACAGAGGGCATCTTCGGCATGTACAAGGGCATCGGAGCATCCTACTTCCGGCTGGGACCACAC
ACCATCCTGTCTCTGTTCTTTTGGGACCAGCTGCGCAGCCTGTACTATACCGATACAAAG
